>Addgene plasmid #54280 | mEmerald-TMEM216-N-18 | addgene partial sequence | sequence record 92349 | EGFP-N 5'-CGTCGCCGTCCAGCTCGACCAG-3'
CCTTGCTCCCATGGTGGCGACCGGTGGATCCCGGGCCCGCGGTACCGTCGACTGCAGAATTCGAGAGATC
CTGTCCATGCTGGAGAAGGTGGCCAGCGTGAGCATCTCAAGCAGCAGCTCTGAGCCACAAAAGAAGAGCA
AGATACTGTTCATGATAGCTTCTAGGCGGAGCACGTAGGTCTGCAGCAGCAGGTAATAGGAAGCCATCAT
AGCGGATGGGAAGGTCAAGGCCACACTAATGCCAAGGGGCATCTTTCGCTGGCAGAGGTTTCCCTTTGTA
CCGAAAAACAATCGTATGACTTCAATGCCAAGATAGAGCAGCAGCATGGTGGCGCTAGCGGATCTGACGG
TTCACTAAACCAGCTCTGCTTATATAGACCTCCCACCGTACACGCCTACCGCCCATTTGCGTCAATGGGG
CGGAGTTGTTACGACATTTTGGAAAGTCCCGTTGATTTTGGTGCCAAAACAAACTCCCATTGACGTCAAT
GGGGTGGAGACTTGGAAATCCCCGTGAGTCAAACCGCTATCCACGCCCATTGATGTACTGCCAAAACCGC
ATCACCATGGTAATAGCGATGACTAATACGTAGATGTACTGCCAAGTAGGAAAGTCCCATAAGGTCATGT
ACTGGGCATAATGCCAGGCGGGCCATTTACCGTCATTGACGTCAATAGGGGGCGTACTTGGCATATGATA
CACTTGATGTACTGCCAAGTGGGCAGTTTACCGTAAATACTCCACCCATTGACGTCAATGGAAAGTCCCT
ATTGGCGTTACTATGGGAACATACGTCATTATTGACGTCAATGGGCGGG
