[The description below was written by a language model from this plasmid's Addgene catalogue record.]
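Description:
mEmerald-TMEM216-N-18 is a mammalian expression plasmid built on the mEmerald-N1 backbone (about 4.75 kb without the insert), designed to express mouse transmembrane protein 216 (Tmem216) as a fluorescent fusion protein. The TMEM216 coding sequence is placed downstream of the CMV promoter, a strong constitutive promoter for transient expression in many mammalian cell types. It is joined to mEmerald supplied by the backbone, so the fluorescent protein sits at the C terminus of TMEM216. The "N-18" in the name probably denotes the N1-type fusion arrangement and the length of the linker between the two partners, though the record does not spell this out. The listed SV40pA-R sequencing primer implies an SV40 polyadenylation signal downstream of the fusion. No feature table is provided, so other backbone elements, including the bacterial origin of replication, are not itemised.

The plasmid is propagated in E. coli as a high-copy plasmid under kanamycin selection. It also carries a neomycin resistance marker that allows G418 selection of stably transfected mammalian cells. mEmerald is a bright green GFP derivative, recorded here with excitation at 487 nm and emission at 509 nm. The depositor lists the cilium as the localization of the fusion. The construct therefore serves as a live- or fixed-cell fluorescent marker for ciliary structures, and as a tool for following TMEM216 distribution by fluorescence microscopy. The cloning method used to insert the gene is not stated in the record.
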