Addgene plasmid #54280: mEmerald-TMEM216-N-18
Purpose: Localization: Cilium, Excitation: 487, Emission: 509
Depositing lab: Michael Davidson. Depositing organization: Florida State University, Tallahassee.
Backbone
  Vector backbone: mEmerald-N1
  Backbone size w/o insert (bp): 4750
  Vector type: Mammalian Expression
  Selectable markers: Neomycin (select with G418)
Growth in bacteria
  Bacterial resistance: Kanamycin, 50 μg/mL
  Growth temperature: 37°C
  Growth strain: DH5alpha
  Copy number: High Copy
Gene/Insert
  Gene/Insert name: TMEM216 (alt names: Transmembrane protein 216; NM_026798.2)
  Species: M. musculus (mouse)
  Entrez Gene: Tmem216 (a.k.a. 1110017C22Rik, 2810441K11Rik, 4921533J23Rik, A930021F15Rik, AI482550)
  Promoter: CMV
  Tag / fusion protein: mEmerald (C terminal on backbone)
  Cloning method: Unknown
  Sequencing primers: 5′ CMV-F; 3′ SV40pA-R
Terms and licenses: Academic/Nonprofit Terms; Industry Terms
Depositor comments: Transmembrane protein 216. Excitation = 487; Emission = 509. Localization data: Cilium
How to cite: mEmerald-TMEM216-N-18 was a gift from Michael Davidson (Addgene plasmid # 54280 ; http://n2t.net/addgene:54280 ; RRID:Addgene_54280)
